Addgene plasmid #100740: Myc-CD4-mCherry-HA-FRB
Purpose: To express a plasma membrane "anchor" in mammalian cells to hot-wire endocytosis
Depositing lab: Stephen Royle. Depositing organization: University of Warwick. Publication: New tools for "hot-wiring" clathrin-mediated endocytosis with temporal and spatial precision. Wood LA, Larocque G, Clarke NI, Sarkar S, Royle SJ. J Cell Biol. 2017 Sep 27. pii: jcb.201702188. doi: 10.1083/jcb.201702188. PubMed 28954824.
Backbone
  Vector backbone: pEGFP-C1
  Vector type: Mammalian Expression
  Selectable markers: Neomycin (select with G418)
Growth in bacteria
  Bacterial resistance: Kanamycin, 50 μg/mL
  Growth temperature: 37°C
  Growth strain: DH5alpha
  Copy number: High Copy
Gene/Insert
  Gene/Insert name: CD4 (alt name: T-cell surface glycoprotein CD4)
  Mutation: Engineered to remove large part of extracellular domain
  Promoter: CMV
  Tag / fusion protein: Myc (N terminal on insert); mCherry (C terminal on insert); HA (C terminal on insert); FRB (C terminal on insert)
  Cloning method: Restriction Enzyme; 5′ cloning site BamHI (unknown if destroyed); 3′ cloning site NheI (unknown if destroyed)
  Sequencing primers: 5′ CMV Forward
Terms and licenses: Academic/Nonprofit Terms; Industry Terms: Not Available to Industry
How to cite: Myc-CD4-mCherry-HA-FRB was a gift from Stephen Royle (Addgene plasmid # 100740 ; http://n2t.net/addgene:100740 ; RRID:Addgene_100740)
