[The description below was written by a language model from this plasmid's Addgene catalogue record and pLannotate feature annotations shown in this document.]
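Description:
Myc-CD4-mCherry-HA-FRB is a mammalian expression plasmid of about 5.3 kb built on the pEGFP-C1 backbone. It encodes a plasma membrane "anchor" protein for the chemically inducible "hot-wiring" of clathrin-mediated endocytosis. It is maintained in E. coli at high copy through a ColE1/pUC-type origin and selected with kanamycin. The same Tn5 NeoR/KanR gene sits behind tandem bacterial (bla) and SV40 early promoters and ends in an HSV TK polyadenylation signal, so it also provides G418 selection in mammalian cells. An f1 origin is also present. The short hits annotated as ble, bGH poly(A) and SV40 large T antigen are only fragments, most likely residual backbone sequence rather than functional parts.

The payload is driven by the CMV immediate early enhancer and promoter and terminated by the SV40 polyadenylation signal. It is a CD4 derivative engineered to remove a large part of the extracellular domain. In the feature table it appears as two short CD4 fragments separated by a small gap. The Myc tag is recorded as N-terminal on the insert, but neither it nor the HA tag is annotated, so their exact positions are not shown. mCherry follows the CD4 sequence, then HA according to the catalogue, then the FRB domain of human FRAP (mTOR).

FRB binds FKBP in the presence of rapamycin, so adding the drug can recruit an FKBP-tagged partner protein to this membrane anchor. By the stated purpose, that recruitment is what triggers endocytosis on demand. mCherry allows the anchor to be followed by fluorescence, and the epitope tags allow antibody detection. The record does not describe the partner construct.
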