Features (pLannotate 1.2.2; 16 found; start..end, strand, type, name):
     59..362     +  enhancer       CMV enhancer: human cytomegalovirus immediate early enhancer
    363..566     +  promoter       CMV promoter: human cytomegalovirus (CMV) immediate early promoter
    604..685     +  CDS            CD4 (truncated) (fragment): truncated human CD4 cell surface glycoprotein lacking the cytoplasmic tail
    714..893     +  CDS            CD4 (fragment): human CD4 cell surface glycoprotein
    898..1602    +  CDS            mCherry: mCherry is a basic (constitutively fluorescent) red fluorescent protein published in 2004, derived from Discosoma sp.. It is reported to be a very rapidly-maturing monomer with low acid sensitivity.
   1651..1929    +  CDS            FRB (sequence partly withheld): FKBP-rapamycin binding domain of human FRAP
   1962..2046    +  CDS            large T antigen (fragment): large T antigen from SV40 (simian virus 40)
   2069..2190    +  polyA_signal   SV40 poly(A) signal: SV40 polyadenylation signal
   2224..2652    -  rep_origin     f1 ori (sequence partly withheld): f1 bacteriophage origin of replication; arrow indicates direction of (+) strand synthesis
   2679..2783    +  promoter       AmpR promoter: bla
   2785..3142    +  promoter       SV40 promoter: SV40 enhancer and early promoter
   3177..3971    +  CDS            NeoR/KanR: aminoglycoside phosphotransferase from Tn5; aph(3')-II (or nptII); confers resistance to neomycin, kanamycin, and G418 (Geneticin®)
   3992..4144    +  CDS            ble (fragment): BLE_KLEPN - Experimental evidence at protein level: Swiss-Prot protein existence level 1. Binding protein with a strong affinity to the bleomycin family of antibiotics. Binds to CL990; an antimitotic-antibiotic compound. From Klebsiella pneumoniae.
   4203..4250    +  polyA_signal   HSV TK poly(A) signal: herpes simplex virus thymidine kinase polyadenylation signal (Cole and Stacy, 1985)
   4341..4357    -  polyA_signal   bGH poly(A) signal (fragment): bovine growth hormone polyadenylation signal
   4579..5167    +  rep_origin     ori: high-copy-number ColE1/pMB1/pBR322/pUC origin of replication
>Addgene plasmid #100740 | Myc-CD4-mCherry-HA-FRB | addgene full sequence | sequence record 194001 | Addgene NGS Result
GTTATTAATAGTAATCAATTACGGGGTCATTAGTTCATAGCCCATATATGGAGTTCCGCGTTACATAACT
TACGGTAAATGGCCCGCCTGGCTGACCGCCCAACGACCCCCGCCCATTGACGTCAATAATGACGTATGTT
CCCATAGTAACGCCAATAGGGACTTTCCATTGACGTCAATGGGTGGAGTATTTACGGTAAACTGCCCACT
TGGCAGTACATCAAGTGTATCATATGCCAAGTACGCCCCCTATTGACGTCAATGACGGTAAATGGCCCGC
CTGGCATTATGCCCAGTACATGACCTTATGGGACTTTCCTACTTGGCAGTACATCTACGTATTAGTCATC
GCTATTACCATGGTGATGCGGTTTTGGCAGTACATCAATGGGCGTGGATAGCGGTTTGACTCACGGGGAT
TTCCAAGTCTCCACCCCATTGACGTCAATGGGAGTTTGTTTTGGCACCAAAATCAACGGGACTTTCCAAA
ATGTCGTAACAACTCCGCCCCATTGACGCAAATGGGCGGTAGGCGTGTACGGTGGGAGGTCTATATAAGC
AGAGCTGGTTTAGTGAACCGTCAGATCCGCTAGCAAGGCCACAATGAACCGGGGAGTCCCTTTTAGGCAC
TTGCTTCTGGTGCTGCAACTGGCGCTCCTCCCAGCAGCCACTCAGGGAAAGAAAGAACAAAAACTCATCT
CAGAAGAGGATCTGTGTCTGCTGAGTGACTCGGGACAGGTCCTGCTGGAATCCAACATCAAGGTTCTGCC
CACATGGTCCACCCCGGTGCAGCCAATGGCCCTGATTGTGCTGGGGGGCGTCGCCGGCCTCCTGCTTTTC
ATTGGGCTAGGCATCTTCTTCTGTGTCAGGTGCCGGCACCGAAGGCGCCAAGCCACCATGGTGAGCAAGG
GCGAGGAGGATAACATGGCCATCATCAAGGAGTTCATGCGCTTCAAGGTGCACATGGAGGGCTCCGTGAA
CGGCCACGAGTTCGAGATCGAGGGCGAGGGCGAGGGCCGCCCCTACGAGGGCACCCAGACCGCCAAGCTG
AAGGTGACCAAGGGTGGCCCCCTGCCCTTCGCCTGGGACATCCTGTCCCCTCAGTTCATGTACGGCTCCA
AGGCCTACGTGAAGCACCCCGCCGACATCCCCGACTACTTGAAGCTGTCCTTCCCCGAGGGCTTCAAGTG
GGAGCGCGTGATGAACTTCGAGGACGGCGGCGTGGTGACCGTGACCCAGGACTCCTCCCTGCAGGACGGC
GAGTTCATCTACAAGGTGAAGCTGCGCGGCACCAACTTCCCCTCCGACGGCCCCGTAATGCAGAAGAAGA
CCATGGGCTGGGAGGCCTCCTCCGAGCGGATGTACCCCGAGGACGGCGCCCTGAAGGGCGAGATCAAGCA
GAGGCTGAAGCTGAAGGACGGCGGCCACTACGACGCTGAGGTCAAGACCACCTACAAGGCCAAGAAGCCC
GTGCAGCTGCCCGGCGCCTACAACGTCAACATCAAGTTGGACATCACCTCCCACAACGAGGACTACACCA
TCGTGGAACAGTACGAACGCGCCGAGGGCCGCCACTCCACCGGCGGCATGGACGAGCTGTACACTTACCC
CTACGACGTGCCCGACTACGCAGGCTCCGCACGAGTGGCCATCCTCTGGCAT
[270 nt withheld, positions 1663-1932]
GACCGGTGGATCCACCGGATCTAGATAACTGATCATAATCAGCCATACCACATTTGTAGAGGTTTTACTT
GCTTTAAAAAACCTCCCACACCTCCCCCTGAACCTGAAACATAAAATGAATGCAATTGTTGTTGTTAACT
TGTTTATTGCAGCTTATAATGGTTACAAATAAAGCAATAGCATCACAAATTTCACAAATAAAGCATTTTT
TTCACTGCATTCTAGTTGTGGTTTGTCCAAACTCATCAATGTATCTTAACGCGTAAATTGTAAGCGTTAA
TATTTTGTTAAAATTCGCGTTAAATTTTTGTTAAATCAGCTCATTTTTTAACCAATAGGCCGAAATCGGC
AAAATCCCTTATAAATCAAAAGAATAGACCGAGATAGGGT
[37 nt withheld, positions 2323-2359]
AAAGAACGTGGACTCCAACGTCAAAGG
[49 nt withheld, positions 2387-2435]
T
[91 nt withheld, positions 2437-2527]
G
[124 nt withheld, positions 2529-2652]
CAGGTGGCACTTTTCGGGGAAATGTGCGCGGAACCCCTATTTGTTTATTTTTCTAAATACATTCAAATAT
GTATCCGCTCATGAGACAATAACCCTGATAAATGCTTCAATAATATTGAAAAAGGAAGAGTCCTGAGGCG
GAAAGAACCAGCTGTGGAATGTGTGTCAGTTAGGGTGTGGAAAGTCCCCAGGCTCCCCAGCAGGCAGAAG
TATGCAAAGCATGCATCTCAATTAGTCAGCAACCAGGTGTGGAAAGTCCCCAGGCTCCCCAGCAGGCAGA
AGTATGCAAAGCATGCATCTCAATTAGTCAGCAACCATAGTCCCGCCCCTAACTCCGCCCATCCCGCCCC
TAACTCCGCCCAGTTCCGCCCATTCTCCGCCCCATGGCTGACTAATTTTTTTTATTTATGCAGAGGCCGA
GGCCGCCTCGGCCTCTGAGCTATTCCAGAAGTAGTGAGGAGGCTTTTTTGGAGGCCTAGGCTTTTGCAAA
GATCGATCAAGAGACAGGATGAGGATCGTTTCGCATGATTGAACAAGATGGATTGCACGCAGGTTCTCCG
GCCGCTTGGGTGGAGAGGCTATTCGGCTATGACTGGGCACAACAGACAATCGGCTGCTCTGATGCCGCCG
TGTTCCGGCTGTCAGCGCAGGGGCGCCCGGTTCTTTTTGTCAAGACCGACCTGTCCGGTGCCCTGAATGA
ACTGCAAGACGAGGCAGCGCGGCTATCGTGGCTGGCCACGACGGGCGTTCCTTGCGCAGCTGTGCTCGAC
GTTGTCACTGAAGCGGGAAGGGACTGGCTGCTATTGGGCGAAGTGCCGGGGCAGGATCTCCTGTCATCTC
ACCTTGCTCCTGCCGAGAAAGTATCCATCATGGCTGATGCAATGCGGCGGCTGCATACGCTTGATCCGGC
TACCTGCCCATTCGACCACCAAGCGAAACATCGCATCGAGCGAGCACGTACTCGGATGGAAGCCGGTCTT
GTCGATCAGGATGATCTGGACGAAGAGCATCAGGGGCTCGCGCCAGCCGAACTGTTCGCCAGGCTCAAGG
CGAGCATGCCCGACGGCGAGGATCTCGTCGTGACCCATGGCGATGCCTGCTTGCCGAATATCATGGTGGA
AAATGGCCGCTTTTCTGGATTCATCGACTGTGGCCGGCTGGGTGTGGCGGACCGCTATCAGGACATAGCG
TTGGCTACCCGTGATATTGCTGAAGAGCTTGGCGGCGAATGGGCTGACCGCTTCCTCGTGCTTTACGGTA
TCGCCGCTCCCGATTCGCAGCGCATCGCCTTCTATCGCCTTCTTGACGAGTTCTTCTGAGCGGGACTCTG
GGGTTCGAAATGACCGACCAAGCGACGCCCAACCTGCCATCACGAGATTTCGATTCCACCGCCGCCTTCT
ATGAAAGGTTGGGCTTCGGAATCGTTTTCCGGGACGCCGGCTGGATGATCCTCCAGCGCGGGGATCTCAT
GCTGGAGTTCTTCGCCCACCCTAGGGGGAGGCTAACTGAAACACGGAAGGAGACAATACCGGAAGGAACC
CGCGCTATGACGGCAATAAAAAGACAGAATAAAACGCACGGTGTTGGGTCGTTTGTTCATAAACGCGGGG
TTCGGTCCCAGGGCTGGCACTCTGTCGATACCCCACCGAGACCCCATTGGGGCCAATACGCCCGCGTTTC
TTCCTTTTCCCCACCCCACCCCCCAAGTTCGGGTGAAGGCCCAGGGCTCGCAGCCAACGTCGGGGCGGCA
GGCCCTGCCATAGCCTCAGGTTACTCATATATACTTTAGATTGATTTAAAACTTCATTTTTAATTTAAAA
GGATCTAGGTGAAGATCCTTTTTGATAATCTCATGACCAAAATCCCTTAACGTGAGTTTTCGTTCCACTG
AGCGTCAGACCCCGTAGAAAAGATCAAAGGATCTTCTTGAGATCCTTTTTTTCTGCGCGTAATCTGCTGC
TTGCAAACAAAAAAACCACCGCTACCAGCGGTGGTTTGTTTGCCGGATCAAGAGCTACCAACTCTTTTTC
CGAAGGTAACTGGCTTCAGCAGAGCGCAGATACCAAATACTGTTCTTCTAGTGTAGCCGTAGTTAGGCCA
CCACTTCAAGAACTCTGTAGCACCGCCTACATACCTCGCTCTGCTAATCCTGTTACCAGTGGCTGCTGCC
AGTGGCGATAAGTCGTGTCTTACCGGGTTGGACTCAAGACGATAGTTACCGGATAAGGCGCAGCGGTCGG
GCTGAACGGGGGGTTCGTGCACACAGCCCAGCTTGGAGCGAACGACCTACACCGAACTGAGATACCTACA
GCGTGAGCTATGAGAAAGCGCCACGCTTCCCGAAGGGAGAAAGGCGGACAGGTATCCGGTAAGCGGCAGG
GTCGGAACAGGAGAGCGCACGAGGGAGCTTCCAGGGGGAAACGCCTGGTATCTTTATAGTCCTGTCGGGT
TTCGCCACCTCTGACTTGAGCGTCGATTTTTGTGATGCTCGTCAGGGGGGCGGAGCCTATGGAAAAACGC
CAGCAACGCGGCCTTTTTACGGTTCCTGGCCTTTTGCTGGCCTTTTGCTCACATGTTCTTTCCTGCGTTA
TCCCCTGATTCTGTGGATAACCGTATTACCGCCATGCATTA
